Addgene plasmid #19488: pcDNA5/FRT/TO GFP HSPA14
Depositing lab: Harm Kampinga. Depositing organization: University Medical Center Groningen. Publication: Computational analysis of the human HSPH/HSPA/DNAJ family and cloning of a human HSPH/HSPA/DNAJ expression library. Hageman J, Kampinga HH. Cell Stress Chaperones. 2009 Jan;14(1):1-21. doi: 10.1007/s12192-008-0060-2. Epub 2008 Aug 7. PubMed 18686016.
Backbone
  Vector backbone: pcDNA5/FRT/TO
  Backbone manufacturer: Invitrogen
  Backbone size w/o insert (bp): 5137
  Vector type: Mammalian Expression
  Selectable markers: Hygromycin
Growth in bacteria
  Bacterial resistance: Ampicillin, 100 μg/mL
  Growth temperature: 37°C
  Growth strain: DH5alpha
  Copy number: High Copy
Gene/Insert
  Gene/Insert name: HSPA14 (alt name: HSP70-4, HSP70L1, MGC131990)
  Species: H. sapiens (human)
  Insert size (bp): 2255
  Entrez Gene: HSPA14 (a.k.a. HSP70-4, HSP70L1, MGC131990)
  Tag / fusion protein: GFP (N terminal on insert)
  Cloning method: Restriction Enzyme; 5′ cloning site BamHI (not destroyed); 3′ cloning site NotI (not destroyed)
  Sequencing primers: 5′ LNCX; 3′ BGH-rev
Terms and licenses: Academic/Nonprofit Terms; Industry Terms: Not Available to Industry
Depositor comments: Part of the HSP70 gene family Disclaimer: For cloning the various HSP genes, the Stratagene reference RNA for cDNA synthesis was used and genes were amplified from this mixture that originates from 10 different cell lines from different somatic origin and ultimately coming from 10 different individuals. This strategy was used to maximize the chance for the presence of individual HSP transcripts. Users must be aware that this mixture thus represents 20 complete haploid genomes, meaning that for each individual gene there might be polymorphisms that could potentially have functional consequences. The library was sequence verified only for the presence of the correct gene.
How to cite: pcDNA5/FRT/TO GFP HSPA14 was a gift from Harm Kampinga (Addgene plasmid # 19488 ; http://n2t.net/addgene:19488 ; RRID:Addgene_19488)
