[The description below was written by a language model from this plasmid's Addgene catalogue record and pLannotate feature annotations shown in this document.]
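Description:
pcDNA5/FRT/TO GFP HSPA14 is a mammalian expression plasmid built on the Invitrogen pcDNA5/FRT/TO backbone, carrying human HSPA14 (also called HSP70L1 or HSP70-4), a member of the HSP70 chaperone family that is annotated as a component of the ribosome-associated complex acting on nascent polypeptides. The coding sequence was inserted between BamHI and NotI sites directly downstream of EGFP, so the protein is made with an N-terminal GFP tag. In bacteria the plasmid replicates from a high-copy ColE1/pUC-type origin and is selected with ampicillin through the β-lactamase gene. A fragment of the f1 origin is also annotated.

Expression is driven by the CMV immediate-early enhancer and promoter, followed by short elements that the annotation tool matched to tet-operator-containing promoters. These correspond to the tandem tet operator sites implied by the "TO" in the backbone name, which allow transcription to be held off by Tet repressor and induced with tetracycline in repressor-expressing cells. The transcript ends at the bGH polyadenylation signal. Downstream lies an FRT site immediately preceding a hygromycin resistance gene with an SV40 poly(A) signal but no complete promoter of its own. This arrangement is designed for FLP-mediated integration into a host line carrying a matching FRT site, where recombination supplies the promoter needed for hygromycin selection of single-site integrants.

The construct belongs to a human HSPH/HSPA/DNAJ expression library. The depositor cautions that inserts were amplified from pooled reference RNA from ten cell lines, so polymorphisms may be present, and that clones were verified only for the presence of the correct gene.
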