Features (pLannotate 1.2.2; 22 found; start..end, strand, type, name):
     12..728     +  CDS            EGFP: EGFP is a basic (constitutively fluorescent) green fluorescent protein published in 1996, derived from Aequorea victoria. It is reported to be a rapidly-maturing weak dimer with moderate acid sensitivity.
    738..2264    +  CDS            HSPA14: HSP7E_HUMAN - Also known as HSP60, HSP70L1. Experimental evidence at protein level: Swiss-Prot protein existence level 1. Component of the ribosome-associated complex (RAC), a complex involved in folding or maintaining nascent polypeptides in a folding- competent state. In the RAC complex, binds to the nascent polypeptide chain, while DNAJC2 stimulates its ATPase activity. From Homo sapiens (Human).
   2318..2542    +  polyA_signal   bGH poly(A) signal: bovine growth hormone polyadenylation signal
   2546..2567    +  promoter       SV40 promoter (fragment): SV40 enhancer and early promoter
   2588..2821    +  rep_origin     f1 ori (fragment) (sequence partly withheld): f1 bacteriophage origin of replication; arrow indicates direction of (+) strand synthesis
   2826..2873    +  protein_bind   FRT: FLP-mediated recombination occurs in the 8-bp core sequence TCTAGAAA (Turan and Bode, 2011). FLP recombinase from the Saccharomyces cerevisiae 2μ plasmid
   2881..3903    +  CDS            HygR: aminoglycoside phosphotransferase from E. coli; aph(4)-Ia; confers resistance to hygromycin
   3913..4038    +  CDS            ble (fragment): BLE_KLEPN - Experimental evidence at protein level: Swiss-Prot protein existence level 1. Binding protein with a strong affinity to the bleomycin family of antibiotics. Binds to CL990; an antimitotic-antibiotic compound. From Klebsiella pneumoniae.
   4033..4154    +  polyA_signal   SV40 poly(A) signal: SV40 polyadenylation signal
   4227..4243    -  protein_bind   lac operator: The lac repressor binds to the lac operator to inhibit transcription in E. coli. This inhibition can be relieved by adding lactose or isopropyl-β-D-thiogalactopyranoside (IPTG). lac repressor encoded by lacI
   4251..4281    -  promoter       lac promoter: promoter for the E. coli lac operon
   4296..4317    -  protein_bind   CAP binding site: CAP binding activates transcription in the presence of cAMP. E. coli catabolite activator protein
   4330..4422    -  CDS            lacI (fragment): lac repressor; lacI; The lac repressor binds to the lac operator to inhibit transcription in E. coli. This inhibition can be relieved by adding lactose or isopropyl-β-D-thiogalactopyranoside (IPTG).
   4605..5193    -  rep_origin     ori: high-copy-number ColE1/pMB1/pBR322/pUC origin of replication
   5364..6224    -  CDS            AmpR: β-lactamase; bla; confers resistance to ampicillin, carbenicillin, and related antibiotics
   6225..6329    -  promoter       AmpR promoter: bla
   6388..6440    -  misc_feature   bom (fragment): basis of mobility region from pBR322
   6595..6974    +  enhancer       CMV enhancer: human cytomegalovirus immediate early enhancer
   6975..7178    +  promoter       CMV promoter: human cytomegalovirus (CMV) immediate early promoter
   7180..7199    +  promoter       PLtetO-1 promoter (fragment): modified phage lambda PL promoter with tet operator sites (Lutz and Bujard, 1997)
   7201..7220    +  promoter       PLtetO-1 promoter (fragment): modified phage lambda PL promoter with tet operator sites (Lutz and Bujard, 1997)
   7228..7261    +  promoter       TRE3GV promoter (fragment): 3rd-generation Tet-responsive promoter that can be activated by binding of Tet-On® 3G, optimized for retroviral and lentiviral vectors
>Addgene plasmid #19488 | pcDNA5/FRT/TO GFP HSPA14 | depositor full sequence | sequence record 9124 | Author sequence
AGCTTGCCACCATGGTGAGCAAGGGCGAGGAGCTGTTCACCGGGGTGGTGCCCATCCTGGTCGAGCTGGA
CGGCGACGTAAACGGCCACAAGTTCAGCGTGTCCGGCGAGGGCGAGGGCGATGCCACCTACGGCAAGCTG
ACCCTGAAGTTCATCTGCACCACCGGCAAGCTGCCCGTGCCCTGGCCCACCCTCGTGACCACCCTGACCT
ACGGCGTGCAGTGCTTCAGCCGCTACCCCGACCACATGAAGCAGCACGACTTCTTCAAGTCCGCCATGCC
CGAAGGCTACGTCCAGGAGCGCACCATCTTCTTCAAGGACGACGGCAACTACAAGACCCGCGCCGAGGTG
AAGTTCGAGGGCGACACCCTGGTGAACCGCATCGAGCTGAAGGGCATCGACTTCAAGGAGGACGGCAACA
TCCTGGGGCACAAGCTGGAGTACAACTACAACAGCCACAACGTCTATATCATGGCCGACAAGCAGAAGAA
CGGCATCAAGGTGAACTTCAAGATCCGCCACAACATCGAGGACGGCAGCGTGCAGCTCGCCGACCACTAC
CAGCAGAACACCCCCATCGGCGACGGCCCCGTGCTGCTGCCCGACAACCACTACCTGAGCACCCAGTCCG
CCCTGAGCAAAGACCCCAACGAGAAGCGCGATCACATGGTCCTGCTGGAGTTCGTGACCGCCGCCGGGAT
CACTCTCGGCATGGACGAGCTGTACAAGGGATCCACCATGGCGGCCATCGGAGTTCACCTGGGCTGCACC
TCAGCCTGTGTGGCCGTCTATAAGGATGGCCGGGCTGGTGTGGTTGCAAATGATGCCGGTGACCGAGTTA
CTCCAGCTGTTGTTGCTTACTCAGAAAATGAAGAGATTGTTGGATTGGCAGCAAAACAAAGTAGAATAAG
AAATATTTCAAATACAGTAATGAAAGTAAAGCAGATCCTGGGCAGAAGCTCCAGTGATCCACAAGCTCAG
AAATACATCGCGGAAAGTAAATGTTTAGTCATTGAAAAAAATGGGAAATTACGATATGAAATAGATACTG
GAGAAGAAACAAAATTTGTTAACCCAGAAGATGTTGCCAGACTGATATTTAGTAAAATGAAAGAAACGGC
ACATTCTGTATTGGGCTCAGATGCAAATGATGTAGTTATTACTGTCCCGTTTGATTTTGGAGAAAAGCAA
AAAAATGCCCTTGGAGAAGCAGCTAGAGCTGCTGGATTTAATGTTTTGCGATTAATTCACGAACCGTCTG
CAGCTCTTCTTGCTTATGGAATTGGACAAGACTCCCCTACTGGAAAAAGCAATATTTTGGTGTTTAAGCT
TGGAGGAACATCCTTATCTCTCAGCGTCATGGAAGTTAACAGTGGAATATATCGGGTTCTTTCAACAAAC
ACTGATGATAACATCGGTGGTGCACATTTCACAGAAACCTTAGCACAGTATCTAGCTTCTGAGTTCCAAA
GATCCTTCAAACATGATGTGAGAGGAAATGCGCGAGCCATGATGAAATTAACGAACAGTGCTGAAGTAGC
GAAACATTCTTTGTCAACCTTGGGAAGTGCCAACTGTTTTCCTGACTCATTATATGAAGGGCAAGATTTT
GATTGCAATGTGTCCAGAGCAAGATTTGAACTTCTTTGTTCTCCACTTTTTAATAAGTGTTTAGAAGCAA
TCAGAGGACTCTTAGATCAAAATGGATTTACAGCAGATGATATCAACAAGGTTGTCCTTTGTGGAGGGTC
TTCTCGAATCCCAAAGCTACAGCAACTGATTAAAGATCTTTTCCCAGCTGTTGAGCTTCTCAATTCTATC
CCTCCTGATGAAGTGATCCCTATTGGTGCAGCTATAGAAGCAGGAATTCTTATTGGGAAAGAAAACCTGT
TGGTGGAAGACTCTCTTATGATAGAGTGTTCAGCCAGAGATATTTTAGTTAAGGGTGTGGACGAATCAGG
AGCCAGTAGATTCACAGTGCTGTTTCCATCAGGGACTCCTTTGCCAGCTCGAAGACAACACACATTGCAA
GCCCCTGGAAGCATATCTTCAGTGTGCCTTGAACTCTATGAGTCTGATGGGAAGAACTCTGCCAAAGAGG
AAACCAAGTTTGCACAGGTTGTACTCCAGGATTTAGATAAAAAAGAAAATGGATTACGTGATATATTAGC
TGTTCTTACTATGAAAAGGGATGGATCTTTACATGTGACATGCACAGATCAAGAAACTGGAAAATGTGAA
GCAATCTCTATTGAGATAGCATCTTAGGCGGCCGCTCGAGTCTAGAGGGCCCGTTTAAACCCGCTGATCA
GCCTCGACTGTGCCTTCTAGTTGCCAGCCATCTGTTGTTTGCCCCTCCCCCGTGCCTTCCTTGACCCTGG
AAGGTGCCACTCCCACTGTCCTTTCCTAATAAAATGAGGAAATTGCATCGCATTGTCTGAGTAGGTGTCA
TTCTATTCTGGGGGGTGGGGTGGGGCAGGACAGCAAGGGGGAGGATTGGGAAGACAATAGCAGGCATGCT
GGGGATGCGGTGGGCTCTATGGCTTCTGAGGCGGAAAGAACCAGCTGGGGCTCTAGGGGGTATCCCC
[124 nt withheld, positions 2588-2711]
C
[91 nt withheld, positions 2713-2803]
AGGGTGATGGTTCACGTACCTAGAAGTTCCTATTCCGAAGTTCCTATTCTCTAGAAAGTATAGGAACTTC
CTTGGCCAAAAAGCCTGAACTCACCGCGACGTCTGTCGAGAAGTTTCTGATCGAAAAGTTCGACAGCGTC
TCCGACCTGATGCAGCTCTCGGAGGGCGAAGAATCTCGTGCTTTCAGCTTCGATGTAGGAGGGCGTGGAT
ATGTCCTGCGGGTAAATAGCTGCGCCGATGGTTTCTACAAAGATCGTTATGTTTATCGGCACTTTGCATC
GGCCGCGCTCCCGATTCCGGAAGTGCTTGACATTGGGGAATTCAGCGAGAGCCTGACCTATTGCATCTCC
CGCCGTGCACAGGGTGTCACGTTGCAAGACCTGCCTGAAACCGAACTGCCCGCTGTTCTGCAGCCGGTCG
CGGAGGCCATGGATGCGATCGCTGCGGCCGATCTTAGCCAGACGAGCGGGTTCGGCCCATTCGGACCGCA
AGGAATCGGTCAATACACTACATGGCGTGATTTCATATGCGCGATTGCTGATCCCCATGTGTATCACTGG
CAAACTGTGATGGACGACACCGTCAGTGCGTCCGTCGCGCAGGCTCTCGATGAGCTGATGCTTTGGGCCG
AGGACTGCCCCGAAGTCCGGCACCTCGTGCACGCGGATTTCGGCTCCAACAATGTCCTGACGGACAATGG
CCGCATAACAGCGGTCATTGACTGGAGCGAGGCGATGTTCGGGGATTCCCAATACGAGGTCGCCAACATC
TTCTTCTGGAGGCCGTGGTTGGCTTGTATGGAGCAGCAGACGCGCTACTTCGAGCGGAGGCATCCGGAGC
TTGCAGGATCGCCGCGGCTCCGGGCGTATATGCTCCGCATTGGTCTTGACCAACTCTATCAGAGCTTGGT
TGACGGCAATTTCGATGATGCAGCTTGGGCGCAGGGTCGATGCGACGCAATCGTCCGATCCGGAGCCGGG
ACTGTCGGGCGTACACAAATCGCCCGCAGAAGCGCGGCCGTCTGGACCGATGGCTGTGTAGAAGTACTCG
CCGATAGTGGAAACCGACGCCCCAGCACTCGTCCGAGGGCAAAGGAATAGCACGTACTACGAGATTTCGA
TTCCACCGCCGCCTTCTATGAAAGGTTGGGCTTCGGAATCGTTTTCCGGGACGCCGGCTGGATGATCCTC
CAGCGCGGGGATCTCATGCTGGAGTTCTTCGCCCACCCCAACTTGTTTATTGCAGCTTATAATGGTTACA
AATAAAGCAATAGCATCACAAATTTCACAAATAAAGCATTTTTTTCACTGCATTCTAGTTGTGGTTTGTC
CAAACTCATCAATGTATCTTATCATGTCTGTATACCGTCGACCTCTAGCTAGAGCTTGGCGTAATCATGG
TCATAGCTGTTTCCTGTGTGAAATTGTTATCCGCTCACAATTCCACACAACATACGAGCCGGAAGCATAA
AGTGTAAAGCCTGGGGTGCCTAATGAGTGAGCTAACTCACATTAATTGCGTTGCGCTCACTGCCCGCTTT
CCAGTCGGGAAACCTGTCGTGCCAGCTGCATTAATGAATCGGCCAACGCGCGGGGAGAGGCGGTTTGCGT
ATTGGGCGCTCTTCCGCTTCCTCGCTCACTGACTCGCTGCGCTCGGTCGTTCGGCTGCGGCGAGCGGTAT
CAGCTCACTCAAAGGCGGTAATACGGTTATCCACAGAATCAGGGGATAACGCAGGAAAGAACATGTGAGC
AAAAGGCCAGCAAAAGGCCAGGAACCGTAAAAAGGCCGCGTTGCTGGCGTTTTTCCATAGGCTCCGCCCC
CCTGACGAGCATCACAAAAATCGACGCTCAAGTCAGAGGTGGCGAAACCCGACAGGACTATAAAGATACC
AGGCGTTTCCCCCTGGAAGCTCCCTCGTGCGCTCTCCTGTTCCGACCCTGCCGCTTACCGGATACCTGTC
CGCCTTTCTCCCTTCGGGAAGCGTGGCGCTTTCTCATAGCTCACGCTGTAGGTATCTCAGTTCGGTGTAG
GTCGTTCGCTCCAAGCTGGGCTGTGTGCACGAACCCCCCGTTCAGCCCGACCGCTGCGCCTTATCCGGTA
ACTATCGTCTTGAGTCCAACCCGGTAAGACACGACTTATCGCCACTGGCAGCAGCCACTGGTAACAGGAT
TAGCAGAGCGAGGTATGTAGGCGGTGCTACAGAGTTCTTGAAGTGGTGGCCTAACTACGGCTACACTAGA
AGAACAGTATTTGGTATCTGCGCTCTGCTGAAGCCAGTTACCTTCGGAAAAAGAGTTGGTAGCTCTTGAT
CCGGCAAACAAACCACCGCTGGTAGCGGTGGTTTTTTTGTTTGCAAGCAGCAGATTACGCGCAGAAAAAA
AGGATCTCAAGAAGATCCTTTGATCTTTTCTACGGGGTCTGACGCTCAGTGGAACGAAAACTCACGTTAA
GGGATTTTGGTCATGAGATTATCAAAAAGGATCTTCACCTAGATCCTTTTAAATTAAAAATGAAGTTTTA
AATCAATCTAAAGTATATATGAGTAAACTTGGTCTGACAGTTACCAATGCTTAATCAGTGAGGCACCTAT
CTCAGCGATCTGTCTATTTCGTTCATCCATAGTTGCCTGACTCCCCGTCGTGTAGATAACTACGATACGG
GAGGGCTTACCATCTGGCCCCAGTGCTGCAATGATACCGCGAGACCCACGCTCACCGGCTCCAGATTTAT
CAGCAATAAACCAGCCAGCCGGAAGGGCCGAGCGCAGAAGTGGTCCTGCAACTTTATCCGCCTCCATCCA
GTCTATTAATTGTTGCCGGGAAGCTAGAGTAAGTAGTTCGCCAGTTAATAGTTTGCGCAACGTTGTTGCC
ATTGCTACAGGCATCGTGGTGTCACGCTCGTCGTTTGGTATGGCTTCATTCAGCTCCGGTTCCCAACGAT
CAAGGCGAGTTACATGATCCCCCATGTTGTGCAAAAAAGCGGTTAGCTCCTTCGGTCCTCCGATCGTTGT
CAGAAGTAAGTTGGCCGCAGTGTTATCACTCATGGTTATGGCAGCACTGCATAATTCTCTTACTGTCATG
CCATCCGTAAGATGCTTTTCTGTGACTGGTGAGTACTCAACCAAGTCATTCTGAGAATAGTGTATGCGGC
GACCGAGTTGCTCTTGCCCGGCGTCAATACGGGATAATACCGCGCCACATAGCAGAACTTTAAAAGTGCT
CATCATTGGAAAACGTTCTTCGGGGCGAAAACTCTCAAGGATCTTACCGCTGTTGAGATCCAGTTCGATG
TAACCCACTCGTGCACCCAACTGATCTTCAGCATCTTTTACTTTCACCAGCGTTTCTGGGTGAGCAAAAA
CAGGAAGGCAAAATGCCGCAAAAAAGGGAATAAGGGCGACACGGAAATGTTGAATACTCATACTCTTCCT
TTTTCAATATTATTGAAGCATTTATCAGGGTTATTGTCTCATGAGCGGATACATATTTGAATGTATTTAG
AAAAATAAACAAATAGGGGTTCCGCGCACATTTCCCCGAAAAGTGCCACCTGACGTCGACGGATCGGGAG
ATCTCCCGATCCCCTATGGTGCACTCTCAGTACAATCTGCTCTGATGCCGCATAGTTAAGCCAGTATCTG
CTCCCTGCTTGTGTGTTGGAGGTCGCTGAGTAGTGCGCGAGCAAAATTTAAGCTACAACAAGGCAAGGCT
TGACCGACAATTGCATGAAGAATCTGCTTAGGGTTAGGCGTTTTGCGCTGCTTCGCGATGTACGGGCCAG
ATATACGCGTTGACATTGATTATTGACTAGTTATTAATAGTAATCAATTACGGGGTCATTAGTTCATAGC
CCATATATGGAGTTCCGCGTTACATAACTTACGGTAAATGGCCCGCCTGGCTGACCGCCCAACGACCCCC
GCCCATTGACGTCAATAATGACGTATGTTCCCATAGTAACGCCAATAGGGACTTTCCATTGACGTCAATG
GGTGGAGTATTTACGGTAAACTGCCCACTTGGCAGTACATCAAGTGTATCATATGCCAAGTACGCCCCCT
ATTGACGTCAATGACGGTAAATGGCCCGCCTGGCATTATGCCCAGTACATGACCTTATGGGACTTTCCTA
CTTGGCAGTACATCTACGTATTAGTCATCGCTATTACCATGGTGATGCGGTTTTGGCAGTACATCAATGG
GCGTGGATAGCGGTTTGACTCACGGGGATTTCCAAGTCTCCACCCCATTGACGTCAATGGGAGTTTGTTT
TGGCACCAAAATCAACGGGACTTTCCAAAATGTCGTAACAACTCCGCCCCATTGACGCAAATGGGCGGTA
GGCGTGTACGGTGGGAGGTCTATATAAGCAGAGCTCTCCCTATCAGTGATAGAGATCTCCCTATCAGTGA
TAGAGATCGTCGACGAGCTCGTTTAGTGAACCGTCAGATCGCCTGGAGACGCCATCCACGCTGTTTTGAC
CTCCATAGAAGACACCGGGACCGATCCAGCCTCCGGACTCTAGCGTTTAAACTTA
