>Addgene plasmid #19488 | pcDNA5/FRT/TO GFP HSPA14 | addgene partial sequence | sequence record 25265 | 19488 with EGFP-C
CTCGGCNTGGACGAGCTGTACAAGGGANCCACCATGGCGGCCATCGGAGTTCACCTGGGGCTGCACCTCA
GCCTGTGTGGCCGTCTATAAGGATGGCCGGGCTGGTGTGGTTGCAAATGATGCCGGTGACCGAGTTACTC
CAGCTGTTGTTGCTTACTCAGAAAATGAAGAGATTGTTGGATTGGCAGCAAAACAAAGTAGAATAAGAAA
TATTTCAAATACAGTAATGAAAGTAAAGCAGATCCTGGGCAGAAGCTCCAGTGATCCACAAGCTCAGAAA
TACATCGCGGAAAGTAAATGTTTAGTCATTGAAAAAAATGGGAAATTACGATATGAAATAGATACTGGAG
AAGAAACAAAATTTGTTAACCCAGAAGATGTTGCCAGACTGATATTTAGTAAAATGAAAGAAACGGCACA
TTCTGTATTGGGCTCAGATGCAAATGATGTAGTTATTACTGTCCCGTTTGATTTTGGAGAAAAGCAAAAA
AATGCTCTTGGAGAAGCAGCTAGAGCTGCTGGATTTAATGTTTTGCGATTAATTCACGAACCGTCTGCAG
CTCTTCTTGCTTATGGAATTGGACAAGACTCNNNNNNNNNNNNNNNNNNTTNGTGNNNNNNNNNNNNGNA
GNAACATCCTTATCTCTCANCGTCATGGAANTTTAACNNTGNAATATATCGGGTTCTTTCAACAAACACT
GATGANAACATCGGTGGTGCACATTTCACAGAAACCTTAGCACAGTATCTAGCTTC
